LOCUS       Exported 9487 bp ds-DNA circular SYN 12-MAY-2021
DEFINITION  synthetic circular DNA
ACCESSION   .
VERSION     .
KEYWORDS    Tet-O-FUW-Nkx6.1
SOURCE      synthetic DNA construct
  ORGANISM  synthetic DNA construct
REFERENCE   1 (bases 1 to 9487)
  AUTHORS   Yang N, Zuchero JB, Ahlenius H, Marro S, Ng YH, Vierbuchen T,
            Hawkins JS, Geissler R, Barres BA, Wernig M
  TITLE     Generation of oligodendroglial cells by direct lineage conversion.
  JOURNAL   Nat Biotechnol. 2013 May;31(5):434-9. doi: 10.1038/nbt.2564. Epub
            2013 Apr 14.
  PUBMED    23584610
REFERENCE   2 (bases 1 to 9487)
  AUTHORS   .
  TITLE     Direct Submission
  JOURNAL   Exported May 12, 2021 from SnapGene Server 1.1.58
            http://www.snapgene.com
FEATURES             Location/Qualifiers
     source          1..9487
                     /organism="synthetic DNA construct"
                     /mol_type="other DNA"
     CDS             complement(320..331)
                     /codon_start=1
                     /product="Factor Xa recognition and cleavage site"
                     /label=Factor Xa site
                     /translation="IEGR"
     misc_feature    1134..1722
                     /label=WPRE
                     /note="woodchuck hepatitis virus posttranscriptional
                     regulatory element"
     primer_bind     complement(1187..1207)
                     /label=WPRE-R
                     /note="WPRE, reverse primer"
     CDS             complement(1605..1616)
                     /codon_start=1
                     /product="Factor Xa recognition and cleavage site"
                     /label=Factor Xa site
                     /translation="IEGR"
     primer_bind     complement(1725..1741)
                     /label=KS primer
                     /note="common sequencing primer, one of multiple similar
                     variants"
     primer_bind     complement(1726..1742)
                     /label=pBluescriptKS
                     /note="For pBluescript vector"
     LTR             2247..2427
                     /label=5' LTR (truncated)
                     /note="truncated 5' long terminal repeat (LTR) from HIV-1"
     primer_bind     complement(2453..2470)
                     /label=BGH-rev
                     /note="Bovine growth hormone terminator, reverse primer.
                     Also called BGH reverse"
     polyA_signal    2459..2683
                     /label=bGH poly(A) signal
                     /note="bovine growth hormone polyadenylation signal"
     rep_origin      2729..3157
                     /direction=RIGHT
                     /label=f1 ori
                     /note="f1 bacteriophage origin of replication; arrow
                     indicates direction of (+) strand synthesis"
     primer_bind     complement(2816..2835)
                     /label=F1ori-R
                     /note="F1 origin, reverse primer"
     primer_bind     3026..3047
                     /label=F1ori-F
                     /note="F1 origin, forward primer"
     primer_bind     complement(3166..3186)
                     /label=pBABE 3'
                     /note="SV40 enhancer, reverse primer for pBABE vectors"
     promoter        3171..3500
                     /label=SV40 promoter
                     /note="SV40 enhancer and early promoter"
     rep_origin      3351..3486
                     /label=SV40 ori
                     /note="SV40 origin of replication"
     primer_bind     3413..3432
                     /label=SV40pro-F
                     /note="SV40 promoter/origin, forward primer"
     promoter        3548..3595
                     /label=EM7 promoter
                     /note="synthetic bacterial promoter "
     CDS             3614..3988
                     /codon_start=1
                     /gene="Sh ble from Streptoalloteichus hindustanus"
                     /product="antibiotic-binding protein"
                     /label=BleoR
                     /note="confers resistance to bleomycin, phleomycin, and
                     Zeocin(TM)"
                     /translation="MAKLTSAVPVLTARDVAGAVEFWTDRLGFSRDFVEDDFAGVVRDD
                     VTLFISAVQDQVVPDNTLAWVWVRGLDELYAEWSEVVSTNFRDASGPAMTEIGEQPWGR
                     EFALRDPAGNCVHFVAEEQD"
     polyA_signal    4118..4239
                     /label=SV40 poly(A) signal
                     /note="SV40 polyadenylation signal"
     primer_bind     complement(4155..4174)
                     /label=SV40pA-R
                     /note="SV40 polyA, reverse primer"
     primer_bind     4209..4228
                     /label=EBV-rev
                     /note="SV40 polyA terminator, reverse primer"
     primer_bind     complement(4288..4304)
                     /label=M13 rev
                     /note="common sequencing primer, one of multiple similar
                     variants"
     primer_bind     complement(4288..4304)
                     /label=M13 Reverse
                     /note="In lacZ gene. Also called M13-rev"
     primer_bind     complement(4301..4323)
                     /label=M13/pUC Reverse
                     /note="In lacZ gene"
     protein_bind    4312..4328
                     /label=lac operator
                     /bound_moiety="lac repressor encoded by lacI"
                     /note="The lac repressor binds to the lac operator to
                     inhibit transcription in E. coli. This inhibition can be
                     relieved by adding lactose or
                     isopropyl-beta-D-thiogalactopyranoside (IPTG)."
     promoter        complement(4336..4366)
                     /label=lac promoter
                     /note="promoter for the E. coli lac operon"
     protein_bind    4381..4402
                     /label=CAP binding site
                     /bound_moiety="E. coli catabolite activator protein"
                     /note="CAP binding activates transcription in the presence
                     of cAMP."
     primer_bind     complement(4519..4536)
                     /label=L4440
                     /note="L4440 vector, forward primer"
     rep_origin      complement(4690..5278)
                     /direction=LEFT
                     /label=ori
                     /note="high-copy-number ColE1/pMB1/pBR322/pUC origin of
                     replication"
     primer_bind     complement(4770..4789)
                     /label=pBR322ori-F
                     /note="pBR322 origin, forward primer"
     CDS             complement(5449..6309)
                     /codon_start=1
                     /gene="bla"
                     /product="beta-lactamase"
                     /label=AmpR
                     /note="confers resistance to ampicillin, carbenicillin, and
                     related antibiotics"
                     /translation="MSIQHFRVALIPFFAAFCLPVFAHPETLVKVKDAEDQLGARVGYI
                     ELDLNSGKILESFRPEERFPMMSTFKVLLCGAVLSRIDAGQEQLGRRIHYSQNDLVEYS
                     PVTEKHLTDGMTVRELCSAAITMSDNTAANLLLTTIGGPKELTAFLHNMGDHVTRLDRW
                     EPELNEAIPNDERDTTMPVAMATTLRKLLTGELLTLASRQQLIDWMEADKVAGPLLRSA
                     LPAGWFIADKSGAGERGSRGIIAALGPDGKPSRIVVIYTTGSQATMDERNRQIAEIGAS
                     LIKHW"
     primer_bind     6072..6091
                     /label=Amp-R
                     /note="Ampicillin resistance gene, reverse primer"
     promoter        complement(6310..6414)
                     /gene="bla"
                     /label=AmpR promoter
     primer_bind     complement(6489..6508)
                     /label=pRS-marker
                     /note="pRS vectors, use to sequence yeast selectable
                     marker"
     enhancer        6680..7059
                     /label=CMV enhancer
                     /note="human cytomegalovirus immediate early enhancer"
     promoter        7061..7259
                     /label=CMV promoter
                     /note="human cytomegalovirus (CMV) immediate early
                     promoter"
     primer_bind     7214..7234
                     /label=CMV-F
                     /note="Human CMV immediate early promoter, forward primer"
     LTR             7277..7457
                     /label=5' LTR (truncated)
                     /note="truncated 5' long terminal repeat (LTR) from HIV-1"
     misc_feature    7504..7629
                     /label=HIV-1 Psi
                     /note="packaging signal of human immunodeficiency virus
                     type 1"
     misc_feature    8122..8355
                     /label=RRE
                     /note="The Rev response element (RRE) of HIV-1 allows for
                     Rev-dependent mRNA export from the nucleus to the
                     cytoplasm."
     CDS             8540..8584
                     /codon_start=1
                     /product="antigenic peptide corresponding to amino acids
                     655 to 669 of the HIV envelope protein gp41 (Lutje Hulsik
                     et al., 2013)"
                     /label=gp41 peptide
                     /note="recognized by the 2H10 single-chain llama nanobody"
                     /translation="KNEQELLELDKWASL"
     misc_feature    8882..8999
                     /label=cPPT/CTS
                     /note="central polypurine tract and central termination
                     sequence of HIV-1"
     protein_bind    9053..9323
                     /label=tetracycline response element
                     /bound_moiety="tetracycline repressor TetR"
                     /note="contains seven copies of the tetracycline operator
                     tetO"
     promoter        9356..9393
                     /label=minimal CMV promoter
                     /note="human cytomegalovirus (CMV) immediate early
                     promoter"
     primer_bind     9390..9414
                     /label=LNCX
                     /note="Human CMV promoter, forward primer"
ORIGIN
        1 aattcgccac catgttagct gtgggggcga tggagggccc tcggcagagc gcgttcctgc
       61 tcagcagccc gcccctggcc gccctgcaca gtatggccga gatgaagacc ccgctctacc
      121 ccgccgctta tcccccgctg cccaccgggc ccccctcctc ctcgtcctcg tcctcctcgt
      181 cctcgtcgcc ctccccacct ttgggctcac ataacccggg cggcttgaag cccccggccg
      241 cggggggcct ctcgtccctg ggcagtcccc cgcagcagct ttcggcggcc accccacacg
      301 gcatcaacga catcctgagc cggccctcta tgccggtggc ctcgggggcc gccctgccct
      361 ccgcctcgcc ctccgggtct tcctcctcct cctcctcgtc cgcctccgcc acctcggcct
      421 ctgcggcggc cgccgccgcc gctgctgctg ccgccgctgc cgcctcgtcg cccgctgggc
      481 tgctggccgg cctgccccgc ttcagcagcc tgagccctcc gccaccgccg cccgggctct
      541 actttagccc cagcgccgcg gctgtggccg ccgtgggccg gtaccccaag cccctggccg
      601 agctgcccgg tcggacgccc atcttctggc ccggagtgat gcagagtccg ccgtggaggg
      661 acgcgcgcct tgcctgtacc ccccatcaag gatccatttt gttggacaaa gatgggaaga
      721 gaaaacacac cagacccacg ttctctggac agcaaatctt cgccctggag aagactttcg
      781 aacaaacgaa gtacttggca ggaccagaga gagcacgctt ggcctattct ctggggatga
      841 cggagagtca ggtcaaggtc tggttccaga accgcaggac caagtggaga aagaagcacg
      901 cagccgagat ggccacggcc aagaagaagc aggactcgga gaccgagagg ctcaagggga
      961 cttcggagaa tgaggaggat gacgacgatt acaacaaacc tctggacccg aactctgacg
     1021 acgagaaaat cactcagctg ctgaaaaagc acaaatcgag cggtggcagc ctcctgctgc
     1081 acgcgtcgga ggccgagggc tcgtcctgag aattcgatat caagcttatc gataatcaac
     1141 ctctggatta caaaatttgt gaaagattga ctggtattct taactatgtt gctcctttta
     1201 cgctatgtgg atacgctgct ttaatgcctt tgtatcatgc tattgcttcc cgtatggctt
     1261 tcattttctc ctccttgtat aaatcctggt tgctgtctct ttatgaggag ttgtggcccg
     1321 ttgtcaggca acgtggcgtg gtgtgcactg tgtttgctga cgcaaccccc actggttggg
     1381 gcattgccac cacctgtcag ctcctttccg ggactttcgc tttccccctc cctattgcca
     1441 cggcggaact catcgccgcc tgccttgccc gctgctggac aggggctcgg ctgttgggca
     1501 ctgacaattc cgtggtgttg tcggggaaat catcgtcctt tccttggctg ctcgcctgtg
     1561 ttgccacctg gattctgcgc gggacgtcct tctgctacgt cccttcggcc ctcaatccag
     1621 cggaccttcc ttcccgcggc ctgctgccgg ctctgcggcc tcttccgcgt cttcgccttc
     1681 gccctcagac gagtcggatc tccctttggg ccgcctcccc gcatcgatac cgtcgacctc
     1741 gagacctaga aaaacatgga gcaatcacaa gtagcaatac agcagctacc aatgctgatt
     1801 gtgcctggct agaagcacaa gaggaggagg aggtgggttt tccagtcaca cctcaggtac
     1861 ctttaagacc aatgacttac aaggcagctg tagatcttag ccacttttta aaagaaaagg
     1921 ggggactgga agggctaatt cactcccaac gaagacaaga tatccttgat ctgtggatct
     1981 accacacaca aggctacttc cctgattggc agaactacac accagggcca gggatcagat
     2041 atccactgac ctttggatgg tgctacaagc tagtaccagt tgagcaagag aaggtagaag
     2101 aagccaatga aggagagaac acccgcttgt tacaccctgt gagcctgcat gggatggatg
     2161 acccggagag agaagtatta gagtggaggt ttgacagccg cctagcattt catcacatgg
     2221 cccgagagct gcatccggac tgtactgggt ctctctggtt agaccagatc tgagcctggg
     2281 agctctctgg ctaactaggg aacccactgc ttaagcctca ataaagcttg ccttgagtgc
     2341 ttcaagtagt gtgtgcccgt ctgttgtgtg actctggtaa ctagagatcc ctcagaccct
     2401 tttagtcagt gtggaaaatc tctagcaggg cccgtttaaa cccgctgatc agcctcgact
     2461 gtgccttcta gttgccagcc atctgttgtt tgcccctccc ccgtgccttc cttgaccctg
     2521 gaaggtgcca ctcccactgt cctttcctaa taaaatgagg aaattgcatc gcattgtctg
     2581 agtaggtgtc attctattct ggggggtggg gtggggcagg acagcaaggg ggaggattgg
     2641 gaagacaata gcaggcatgc tggggatgcg gtgggctcta tggcttctga ggcggaaaga
     2701 accagctggg gctctagggg gtatccccnn nnnnnnnnnn nnnnnnnnnn nnnnnnnnnn
     2761 nnnnnnnnnn nnnnnnnnnn nnnnnnnnnn nnnnnnnnnn nnnnnnnnnn nnnnnnnnnn
     2821 nnnnnnnnnn nnnnnnnnnn nnnnnnnnnn nncnnnnnnn nnnnnnnnnn nnnnnnnnnn
     2881 nnnnnnnnnn nnnnnnnnnn nnnnnnnnnn nnnnnnnnnn nnnnnnnnnn nnnnnnnnnn
     2941 nnnnannnnn nnnnnnnnnn nnnnnnnnnn nnnnnnnnnn nnnnnnnnnn nnnncctttg
     3001 acgttggagt ccacgttctt taatagtgga ctcttgttcc aaactggaac aacactcaac
     3061 cctatctcgg tctattcttt tgatttataa gggattttgc cgatttcggc ctattggtta
     3121 aaaaatgagc tgatttaaca aaaatttaac gcgaattaat tctgtggaat gtgtgtcagt
     3181 tagggtgtgg aaagtcccca ggctccccag caggcagaag tatgcaaagc atgcatctca
     3241 attagtcagc aaccaggtgt ggaaagtccc caggctcccc agcaggcaga agtatgcaaa
     3301 gcatgcatct caattagtca gcaaccatag tcccgcccct aactccgccc atcccgcccc
     3361 taactccgcc cagttccgcc cattctccgc cccatggctg actaattttt tttatttatg
     3421 cagaggccga ggccgcctct gcctctgagc tattccagaa gtagtgagga ggcttttttg
     3481 gaggcctagg cttttgcaaa aagctcccgg gagcttgtat atccattttc ggatctgatc
     3541 agcacgtgtt gacaattaat catcggcata gtatatcggc atagtataat acgacaaggt
     3601 gaggaactaa accatggcca agttgaccag tgccgttccg gtgctcaccg cgcgcgacgt
     3661 cgccggagcg gtcgagttct ggaccgaccg gctcgggttc tcccgggact tcgtggagga
     3721 cgacttcgcc ggtgtggtcc gggacgacgt gaccctgttc atcagcgcgg tccaggacca
     3781 ggtggtgccg gacaacaccc tggcctgggt gtgggtgcgc ggcctggacg agctgtacgc
     3841 cgagtggtcg gaggtcgtgt ccacgaactt ccgggacgcc tccgggccgg ccatgaccga
     3901 gatcggcgag cagccgtggg ggcgggagtt cgccctgcgc gacccggccg gcaactgcgt
     3961 gcacttcgtg gccgaggagc aggactgaca cgtgctacga gatttcgatt ccaccgccgc
     4021 cttctatgaa aggttgggct tcggaatcgt tttccgggac gccggctgga tgatcctcca
     4081 gcgcggggat ctcatgctgg agttcttcgc ccaccccaac ttgtttattg cagcttataa
     4141 tggttacaaa taaagcaata gcatcacaaa tttcacaaat aaagcatttt tttcactgca
     4201 ttctagttgt ggtttgtcca aactcatcaa tgtatcttat catgtctgta taccgtcgac
     4261 ctctagctag agcttggcgt aatcatggtc atagctgttt cctgtgtgaa attgttatcc
     4321 gctcacaatt ccacacaaca tacgagccgg aagcataaag tgtaaagcct ggggtgccta
     4381 atgagtgagc taactcacat taattgcgtt gcgctcactg cccgctttcc agtcgggaaa
     4441 cctgtcgtgc cagctgcatt aatgaatcgg ccaacgcgcg gggagaggcg gtttgcgtat
     4501 tgggcgctct tccgcttcct cgctcactga ctcgctgcgc tcggtcgttc ggctgcggcg
     4561 agcggtatca gctcactcaa aggcggtaat acggttatcc acagaatcag gggataacgc
     4621 aggaaagaac atgtgagcaa aaggccagca aaaggccagg aaccgtaaaa aggccgcgtt
     4681 gctggcgttt ttccataggc tccgcccccc tgacgagcat cacaaaaatc gacgctcaag
     4741 tcagaggtgg cgaaacccga caggactata aagataccag gcgtttcccc ctggaagctc
     4801 cctcgtgcgc tctcctgttc cgaccctgcc gcttaccgga tacctgtccg cctttctccc
     4861 ttcgggaagc gtggcgcttt ctcatagctc acgctgtagg tatctcagtt cggtgtaggt
     4921 cgttcgctcc aagctgggct gtgtgcacga accccccgtt cagcccgacc gctgcgcctt
     4981 atccggtaac tatcgtcttg agtccaaccc ggtaagacac gacttatcgc cactggcagc
     5041 agccactggt aacaggatta gcagagcgag gtatgtaggc ggtgctacag agttcttgaa
     5101 gtggtggcct aactacggct acactagaag aacagtattt ggtatctgcg ctctgctgaa
     5161 gccagttacc ttcggaaaaa gagttggtag ctcttgatcc ggcaaacaaa ccaccgctgg
     5221 tagcggtggt ttttttgttt gcaagcagca gattacgcgc agaaaaaaag gatctcaaga
     5281 agatcctttg atcttttcta cggggtctga cgctcagtgg aacgaaaact cacgttaagg
     5341 gattttggtc atgagattat caaaaaggat cttcacctag atccttttaa attaaaaatg
     5401 aagttttaaa tcaatctaaa gtatatatga gtaaacttgg tctgacagtt accaatgctt
     5461 aatcagtgag gcacctatct cagcgatctg tctatttcgt tcatccatag ttgcctgact
     5521 ccccgtcgtg tagataacta cgatacggga gggcttacca tctggcccca gtgctgcaat
     5581 gataccgcga gacccacgct caccggctcc agatttatca gcaataaacc agccagccgg
     5641 aagggccgag cgcagaagtg gtcctgcaac tttatccgcc tccatccagt ctattaattg
     5701 ttgccgggaa gctagagtaa gtagttcgcc agttaatagt ttgcgcaacg ttgttgccat
     5761 tgctacaggc atcgtggtgt cacgctcgtc gtttggtatg gcttcattca gctccggttc
     5821 ccaacgatca aggcgagtta catgatcccc catgttgtgc aaaaaagcgg ttagctcctt
     5881 cggtcctccg atcgttgtca gaagtaagtt ggccgcagtg ttatcactca tggttatggc
     5941 agcactgcat aattctctta ctgtcatgcc atccgtaaga tgcttttctg tgactggtga
     6001 gtactcaacc aagtcattct gagaatagtg tatgcggcga ccgagttgct cttgcccggc
     6061 gtcaatacgg gataataccg cgccacatag cagaacttta aaagtgctca tcattggaaa
     6121 acgttcttcg gggcgaaaac tctcaaggat cttaccgctg ttgagatcca gttcgatgta
     6181 acccactcgt gcacccaact gatcttcagc atcttttact ttcaccagcg tttctgggtg
     6241 agcaaaaaca ggaaggcaaa atgccgcaaa aaagggaata agggcgacac ggaaatgttg
     6301 aatactcata ctcttccttt ttcaatatta ttgaagcatt tatcagggtt attgtctcat
     6361 gagcggatac atatttgaat gtatttagaa aaataaacaa ataggggttc cgcgcacatt
     6421 tccccgaaaa gtgccacctg acgtcgacgg atcgggagat ctcccgatcc cctatggtgc
     6481 actctcagta caatctgctc tgatgccgca tagttaagcc agtatctgct ccctgcttgt
     6541 gtgttggagg tcgctgagta gtgcgcgagc aaaatttaag ctacaacaag gcaaggcttg
     6601 accgacaatt gcatgaagaa tctgcttagg gttaggcgtt ttgcgctgct tcgcgatgta
     6661 cgggccagat atacgcgttg acattgatta ttgactagtt attaatagta atcaattacg
     6721 gggtcattag ttcatagccc atatatggag ttccgcgtta cataacttac ggtaaatggc
     6781 ccgcctggct gaccgcccaa cgacccccgc ccattgacgt caataatgac gtatgttccc
     6841 atagtaacgc caatagggac tttccattga cgtcaatggg tggagtattt acggtaaact
     6901 gcccacttgg cagtacatca agtgtatcat atgccaagta cgccccctat tgacgtcaat
     6961 gacggtaaat ggcccgcctg gcattatgcc cagtacatga ccttatggga ctttcctact
     7021 tggcagtaca tctacgtatt agtcatcgct attaccatgg tgatgcggtt ttggcagtac
     7081 atcaatgggc gtggatagcg gtttgactca cggggatttc caagtctcca ccccattgac
     7141 gtcaatggga gtttgttttg gcaccaaaat caacgggact ttccaaaatg tcgtaacaac
     7201 tccgccccat tgacgcaaat gggcggtagg cgtgtacggt gggaggtcta tataagcagc
     7261 gcgttttgcc tgtactgggt ctctctggtt agaccagatc tgagcctggg agctctctgg
     7321 ctaactaggg aacccactgc ttaagcctca ataaagcttg ccttgagtgc ttcaagtagt
     7381 gtgtgcccgt ctgttgtgtg actctggtaa ctagagatcc ctcagaccct tttagtcagt
     7441 gtggaaaatc tctagcagtg gcgcccgaac agggacttga aagcgaaagg gaaaccagag
     7501 gagctctctc gacgcaggac tcggcttgct gaagcgcgca cggcaagagg cgaggggcgg
     7561 cgactggtga gtacgccaaa aattttgact agcggaggct agaaggagag agatgggtgc
     7621 gagagcgtca gtattaagcg ggggagaatt agatcgcgat gggaaaaaat tcggttaagg
     7681 ccagggggaa agaaaaaata taaattaaaa catatagtat gggcaagcag ggagctagaa
     7741 cgattcgcag ttaatcctgg cctgttagaa acatcagaag gctgtagaca aatactggga
     7801 cagctacaac catcccttca gacaggatca gaagaactta gatcattata taatacagta
     7861 gcaaccctct attgtgtgca tcaaaggata gagataaaag acaccaagga agctttagac
     7921 aagatagagg aagagcaaaa caaaagtaag accaccgcac agcaagcggc cgctgatctt
     7981 cagacctgga ggaggagata tgagggacaa ttggagaagt gaattatata aatataaagt
     8041 agtaaaaatt gaaccattag gagtagcacc caccaaggca aagagaagag tggtgcagag
     8101 agaaaaaaga gcagtgggaa taggagcttt gttccttggg ttcttgggag cagcaggaag
     8161 cactatgggc gcagcgtcaa tgacgctgac ggtacaggcc agacaattat tgtctggtat
     8221 agtgcagcag cagaacaatt tgctgagggc tattgaggcg caacagcatc tgttgcaact
     8281 cacagtctgg ggcatcaagc agctccaggc aagaatcctg gctgtggaaa gatacctaaa
     8341 ggatcaacag ctcctgggga tttggggttg ctctggaaaa ctcatttgca ccactgctgt
     8401 gccttggaat gctagttgga gtaataaatc tctggaacag atttggaatc acacgacctg
     8461 gatggagtgg gacagagaaa ttaacaatta cacaagctta atacactcct taattgaaga
     8521 atcgcaaaac cagcaagaaa agaatgaaca agaattattg gaattagata aatgggcaag
     8581 tttgtggaat tggtttaaca taacaaattg gctgtggtat ataaaattat tcataatgat
     8641 agtaggaggc ttggtaggtt taagaatagt ttttgctgta ctttctatag tgaatagagt
     8701 taggcaggga tattcaccat tatcgtttca gacccacctc ccaaccccga ggggacccga
     8761 caggcccgaa ggaatagaag aagaaggtgg agagagagac agagacagat ccattcgatt
     8821 agtgaacgga tcggcactgc gtgcgccaat tctgcagaca aatggcagta ttcatccaca
     8881 attttaaaag aaaagggggg attggggggt acagtgcagg ggaaagaata gtagacataa
     8941 tagcaacaga catacaaact aaagaattac aaaaacaaat tacaaaaatt caaaattttc
     9001 gggtttatta cagggacagc agagatccag tttggttact cgagtttacc actccctatc
     9061 agtgatagag aaaagtgaaa gtcgagttta ccactcccta tcagtgatag agaaaagtga
     9121 aagtcgagtt taccactccc tatcagtgat agagaaaagt gaaagtcgag tttaccactc
     9181 cctatcagtg atagagaaaa gtgaaagtcg agtttaccac tccctatcag tgatagagaa
     9241 aagtgaaagt cgagtttacc actccctatc agtgatagag aaaagtgaaa gtcgagttta
     9301 ccactcccta tcagtgatag agaaaagtga aagtcgagct cggtacccgg gtcgagtagg
     9361 cgtgtacggt gggaggccta tataagcaga gctcgtttag tgaaccgtca gatcgcctgg
     9421 agacgccatc cacgctgttt tgacctccat agaagacacc gggaccgatc cagcctccgc
     9481 ggccccg
//
