[The description below was written by a language model from this plasmid's Addgene catalogue record and the feature table of its GenBank file.]
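Description:
Tet-O-FUW-Nkx6.1 is a lentiviral mammalian expression plasmid built on the Tet-O-FUW backbone and carrying the mouse Nkx6-1 (Nkx6.1) homeodomain transcription factor coding sequence, an insert of about 1.1 kb cloned between two retained EcoRI sites. The plasmid is roughly 9.5 kb; the catalogue size and the held sequence record differ by a few bases. In bacteria it replicates from a high-copy ColE1/pUC-type origin and is selected with ampicillin through the bla gene. An f1 origin is also present. The backbone additionally contains an SV40 promoter/EM7 promoter–BleoR cassette with an SV40 poly(A) signal, which lies outside the LTR-flanked region and so would not be carried into transduced cells.

The viral genome is transcribed in packaging cells from a CMV enhancer/promoter fused to a truncated HIV-1 5' LTR, followed by the Psi packaging signal, the RRE for Rev-dependent RNA export and the cPPT/CTS. Downstream sits the expression cassette: a tetracycline response element with seven tetO copies joined to a minimal CMV promoter. Nkx6.1 is therefore transcribed only when a tetracycline-controlled transactivator, which must be supplied separately, is present together with doxycycline. The insert itself is not annotated in the feature table, but by position it spans the numbering origin, between the minimal CMV promoter and the WPRE, which enhances transcript expression. A second truncated LTR and a bGH poly(A) signal close the cassette.

The associated publication concerns generating oligodendroglial cells by direct lineage conversion, consistent with use of this vector for inducible delivery of Nkx6.1 as a reprogramming factor.
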