Addgene plasmid #45846: Tet-O-FUW-Nkx6.1
Depositing lab: Marius Wernig. Depositing organization: Stanford University. Publication: Generation of oligodendroglial cells by direct lineage conversion. Yang N, Zuchero JB, Ahlenius H, Marro S, Ng YH, Vierbuchen T, Hawkins JS, Geissler R, Barres BA, Wernig M. Nat Biotechnol. 2013 May;31(5):434-9. doi: 10.1038/nbt.2564. Epub 2013 Apr 14. PubMed 23584610.
Backbone
  Vector backbone: Tet-O-FUW
  Total vector size (bp): 9478
  Vector type: Mammalian Expression, Lentiviral
Growth in bacteria
  Bacterial resistance: Ampicillin, 100 μg/mL
  Growth temperature: 37°C
  Growth strain: Stbl3
  Copy number: High Copy
Gene/Insert
  Gene/Insert name: Nkx6.1
  Species: M. musculus (mouse)
  Insert size (bp): 1098
  GenBank ID: NM_144955.2
  Entrez Gene: Nkx6-1 (a.k.a. NKX6A, Nkx6.1)
  Promoter: tet-ON
  Cloning method: Restriction Enzyme; 5′ cloning site EcoRI (not destroyed); 3′ cloning site EcoRI (not destroyed)
  Sequencing primers: 5′ LNCX; 3′ WPRE-R
Terms and licenses: Academic/Nonprofit Terms; Industry Terms: Not Available to Industry
How to cite: Tet-O-FUW-Nkx6.1 was a gift from Marius Wernig (Addgene plasmid # 45846 ; http://n2t.net/addgene:45846 ; RRID:Addgene_45846)
