>Addgene plasmid #45846 | Tet-O-FUW-Nkx6.1 | addgene partial sequence | sequence record 66580 | LNCX 5'-AGCTCGTTTAGTGAACCGTCAGATC-3'
CATAGAAGACACCGGGACCGATCCAGCCTCCGCGGCCCCGAATTCACCATGTTAGCTGTGGGGGCGATGG
AGGGCCCTCGGCAGAGCGCGTTCCTGCTCAGCAGCCCGCCCCTGGCCGCCCTGCACAGTATGGCCGAGAT
GAAGACCCCGCTCTACCCCGCCGCTTATCCCCCGCTGCCCACCGGGCCCCCCTCCTCCTCGTCCTCGTCC
TCCTCGTCCTCGTCGCCCTCCCCACCTTTGGGCTCACATAACCCGGGCGGCTTGAAGCCCCCGGCCGCGG
GGGGCCTCTCGTCCCTGGGCAGTCCCCCGCAGCAGCTTTCGGCGGCCACCCCACACGGCATCAACGACAT
CCTGAGCCGGCCCTCTATGCCGGTGGCCTCGGGGGCCGCCCTGCCCTCCGCCTCGCCCTCCGGGTCTTCC
TCCTCCTCCTCCTCGTCCGCCTCCGCCACCTCGGCCTCTGCGGCGGCCGCCGCCGCCGCTGCTGCTGCCG
CCGCTGCCGCCTCGTCGCCCGCTGGGCTGCTGGCCGGCCTGCCCCGCTTCA
