>Addgene plasmid #45846 | Tet-O-FUW-Nkx6.1 | addgene partial sequence | sequence record 67438 | WPRE-R 5'-CATAGCGTAAAAGGAGCAACA-3'
AAATTTTGTAATCCAGAGGTTGATTATCGATAAGCTTGATATCGAATTCTCAGGACGAGCCCTCGGCCTC
CGACGCGTGCAGCAGGAGGCTGCCACCGCTCGATTTGTGCTTTTTCAGCAGCTGAGTGATTTTCTCGTCG
TCAGAGTTCGGGTCCAGAGGTTTGTTGTAATCGTCGTCATCCTCCTCATTCTCCGAAGTCCCCTTGAGCC
TCTCGGTCTCCGAGTCCTGCTTCTTCTTGGCCGTGGCCATCTCGGCTGCGTGCTTCTTTCTCCACTTGGT
CCTGCGGTTCTGGAACCAGACCTTGACCTGACTCTCCGTCATCCCCAGAGAATAGGCCAAGCGTGCTCTC
TCTGGTCCTGCCAAGTACTTCGTTTGTTCGAAAGTCTTCTCCAGGGCGAAGATTTGCTGTCCAGAGAACG
TGGGTCTGGTGTGTTTTCTCTTCCCATCTTTGTCCAACAAAATGGATCCTTGATGGGGGGTACAGGCAAG
GCGCGCGTCCCTCCACGGCGGACTCTGCATCACTCCGGGCCAGAAGATGGGCGTCCGACCGGGCAGCTCG
GCCAGGGGCTTGGGGTACCGGCCCACGGCGGCCACAGCCGCGGCGCTGGGGCTAAAGTAGAGCCCGGGCG
GCGGTGGCGGAGGGCTCAGGCTGCTGAAGCGGGGCAGGCCGGCCAGCAGCCCAGCGGGCGACGAGGCGGC
AGCGGCGGCAGCAGCAGCGGCGGCGGCGGCCGCCGCAGAGGCCGAGGTGGCGGAGGCGGACGAGGAGGAG
GAGGAGGAAGACCCGGAGGGCGA
